Addgene plasmid #122183: pLenti spCas9 T2A mNeonGreen P2A puro
Purpose: The plasmid codes for a Flag-spCas9 protein, a mNeonGreen fluorescent protein and a puromycin resistance. The plasmid has two BsmBI acceptor sites to insert gRNA expressing sequences.
Depositing lab: Raphael Gaudin. Depositing organization: CNRS, Delegation Occitanie Est.
Backbone
  Vector backbone: pLenti
  Vector type: Mammalian Expression, Lentiviral
  Selectable markers: Puromycin
Growth in bacteria
  Bacterial resistance: Ampicillin, 100 μg/mL
  Growth temperature: 37°C
  Growth strain: NEB Stable
  Copy number: Unknown
Gene/Insert 1
  Gene/Insert name: spCas9 (alt name: human-codon-optimized spCas9)
  Insert size (bp): 4101
  Entrez Gene: NEWENTRY
  Cloning method: Restriction Enzyme; 5′ cloning site AgeI (unknown if destroyed); 3′ cloning site EcoRI (unknown if destroyed)
  Sequencing primers: 5′ GACAAGAAGTACAGCATCGGCCT; 3′ GTCGCCTCCCAGCTGAGACA
Gene/Insert 2
  Gene/Insert name: mNeonGreen (alt name: mNG)
  Insert size (bp): 705
  GenBank ID: LC279210.1
  Tag / fusion protein: T2A (C terminal on insert)
  Cloning method: Restriction Enzyme; 5′ cloning site EcoRI (unknown if destroyed); 3′ cloning site XbaI (unknown if destroyed)
  Sequencing primers: 5′ cagaggaagtctgctaacatgcg; 3′ caggattctcttcgacatctccg
Resource information
  A portion of this plasmid was derived from a plasmid made by: Feng Zhang
Terms and licenses: Academic/Nonprofit Terms; Industry Terms: Not Available to Industry
How to cite: pLenti spCas9 T2A mNeonGreen P2A puro was a gift from Raphael Gaudin (Addgene plasmid # 122183 ; http://n2t.net/addgene:122183 ; RRID:Addgene_122183)
