[The description below was written by a language model from this plasmid's Addgene catalogue record and pLannotate feature annotations shown in this document.]
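Description:
pLenti spCas9 T2A mNeonGreen P2A puro is a lentiviral transfer plasmid of about 14 kb for mammalian expression of Streptococcus pyogenes Cas9 together with a fluorescent reporter and a drug-selection marker. It is propagated in E. coli through a high-copy ColE1/pUC origin with ampicillin resistance (AmpR). The backbone also carries an f1 origin and an SV40/EM7-driven BleoR (bleomycin/Zeocin resistance) cassette that lies outside the viral genome. The viral portion has a third-generation-style layout. A CMV enhancer/promoter is fused to a truncated HIV-1 5′ LTR to drive genomic RNA production in packaging cells. It is followed by the Ψ packaging signal with a gag fragment, the RRE for Rev-dependent nuclear export, and the cPPT/CTS. The WPRE and a self-inactivating ΔU3 3′ LTR close the provirus, with a bGH polyadenylation signal downstream.

The payload is a single open reading frame driven by the EF-1α core promoter. It encodes human-codon-optimised, Flag-tagged spCas9 with a C-terminal nucleoplasmin NLS, then mNeonGreen, then puromycin N-acetyltransferase. The three are separated by T2A and P2A self-cleaving peptides, so they are produced as separate proteins from one transcript. Transduced cells can therefore be identified or sorted by green fluorescence and enriched with puromycin.

According to the catalogue entry, the plasmid has two BsmBI acceptor sites for inserting gRNA-expressing sequences. The feature table does not annotate these sites, a U6 promoter or a guide scaffold. Between the cPPT and the EF-1α promoter it shows only pBluescript-derived remnants (lacZα fragment, T7/T3 promoters, MCS fragment). Part of the plasmid derives from an earlier lentiviral CRISPR vector. The construct is suited to generating Cas9-expressing cells for genome editing.
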