Features (pLannotate 1.2.2; 42 found; start..end, strand, type, name):
     31..83      -  misc_feature   bom (fragment): basis of mobility region from pBR322
    238..617     +  enhancer       CMV enhancer: human cytomegalovirus immediate early enhancer
    618..817     +  promoter       CMV promoter: human cytomegalovirus (CMV) immediate early promoter
    835..1015    +  LTR            5' LTR (truncated): truncated 5' long terminal repeat (LTR) from HIV-1
   1062..1187    +  misc_feature   HIV-1 Ψ: packaging signal of human immunodeficiency virus type 1
   1171..1534    +  CDS            HIV-1 gag (fragment): gag protein from human immunodeficiency virus 1; gag
   1680..1913    +  misc_feature   RRE: The Rev response element (RRE) of HIV-1 allows for Rev-dependent mRNA export from the nucleus to the cytoplasm.
   2290..2390    +  CDS            Rev (fragment): human immunodeficiency virus 1 (HIV-1) Rev protein; rev; enhances nuclear export of unspliced and incompletely spliced viral mRNAs
   2440..2557    +  misc_feature   cPPT/CTS: central polypurine tract and central termination sequence of HIV-1
   2619..2637    -  rep_origin     f1 ori (fragment): f1 bacteriophage origin of replication; arrow indicates direction of (+) strand synthesis
   2642..2797    -  CDS            lacZα (fragment): LacZα fragment of β-galactosidase; lacZ fragment
   2805..2823    +  promoter       T7 promoter: promoter for bacteriophage T7 RNA polymerase
   2832..2855    -  misc_feature   MCS (fragment): pBluescript multiple cloning site
   2871..2889    -  promoter       T3 promoter: promoter for bacteriophage T3 RNA polymerase
   2932..2954    -  protein_bind   lac operator (fragment): The lac repressor binds to the lac operator to inhibit transcription in E. coli. This inhibition can be relieved by adding lactose or isopropyl-β-D-thiogalactopyranoside (IPTG). lac repressor encoded by lacI
   2958..2988    -  promoter       lac promoter: promoter for the E. coli lac operon
   3003..3024    -  protein_bind   CAP binding site: CAP binding activates transcription in the presence of cAMP. E. coli catabolite activator protein
   3078..3096    +  CDS            small t antigen (fragment): SV40 (simian virus 40) small t antigen
   3122..3333    +  promoter       EF-1α core promoter: core promoter for human elongation factor EF-1α
   3467..5068    +  CDS            Cas9(N): N-terminal portion of Streptococcus pyogenes Cas9 (Zetsche et al., 2015)
   5069..7567    +  CDS            Cas9(C): C-terminal portion of Streptococcus pyogenes Cas9 (Zetsche et al., 2015)
   7568..7615    +  CDS            nucleoplasmin NLS: bipartite nuclear localization signal from nucleoplasmin
   7676..8380    +  CDS            mNeonGreen: mNeonGreen is a basic (constitutively fluorescent) green/yellow fluorescent protein published in 2013, derived from Branchiostoma lanceolatum. It is reported to be a very rapidly-maturing monomer with moderate acid sensitivity.
   8464..9061    +  CDS            PuroR (fragment): puromycin N-acetyltransferase; pac from Streptomyces; confers resistance to puromycin
   9077..9665    +  misc_feature   WPRE: woodchuck hepatitis virus posttranscriptional regulatory element
   9716..9735    +  misc_feature   cPPT/CTS (fragment): central polypurine tract and central termination sequence of HIV-1
   9737..9970    +  LTR            3' LTR (ΔU3): self-inactivating 3' long terminal repeat (LTR) from HIV-1
  10002..10226   +  polyA_signal   bGH poly(A) signal: bovine growth hormone polyadenylation signal
  10230..10251   +  promoter       SV40 promoter (fragment): SV40 enhancer and early promoter
  10272..10700   +  rep_origin     f1 ori (sequence partly withheld): f1 bacteriophage origin of replication; arrow indicates direction of (+) strand synthesis
  10714..11043   +  promoter       SV40 promoter: SV40 enhancer and early promoter
  11091..11138   +  promoter       EM7 promoter: synthetic bacterial promoter&nbsp
  11157..11531   +  CDS            BleoR: antibiotic-binding protein; Sh ble from Streptoalloteichus hindustanus; confers resistance to bleomycin, phleomycin, and Zeocin™
  11541..11666   +  CDS            ble (fragment): BLE_KLEPN - Experimental evidence at protein level: Swiss-Prot protein existence level 1. Binding protein with a strong affinity to the bleomycin family of antibiotics. Binds to CL990; an antimitotic-antibiotic compound. From Klebsiella pneumoniae.
  11661..11782   +  polyA_signal   SV40 poly(A) signal: SV40 polyadenylation signal
  11853..11875   -  protein_bind   lac operator (fragment): The lac repressor binds to the lac operator to inhibit transcription in E. coli. This inhibition can be relieved by adding lactose or isopropyl-β-D-thiogalactopyranoside (IPTG). lac repressor encoded by lacI
  11879..11909   -  promoter       lac promoter: promoter for the E. coli lac operon
  11924..11945   -  protein_bind   CAP binding site: CAP binding activates transcription in the presence of cAMP. E. coli catabolite activator protein
  11958..12050   -  CDS            lacI (fragment): lac repressor; lacI; The lac repressor binds to the lac operator to inhibit transcription in E. coli. This inhibition can be relieved by adding lactose or isopropyl-β-D-thiogalactopyranoside (IPTG).
  12233..12821   -  rep_origin     ori: high-copy-number ColE1/pMB1/pBR322/pUC origin of replication
  12992..13852   -  CDS            AmpR: β-lactamase; bla; confers resistance to ampicillin, carbenicillin, and related antibiotics
  13853..13957   -  promoter       AmpR promoter: bla
>Addgene plasmid #122183 | pLenti spCas9 T2A mNeonGreen P2A puro | addgene full sequence | sequence record 241282 | Addgene NGS Result
GTCGACGGATCGGGAGATCTCCCGATCCCCTATGGTGCACTCTCAGTACAATCTGCTCTGATGCCGCATA
GTTAAGCCAGTATCTGCTCCCTGCTTGTGTGTTGGAGGTCGCTGAGTAGTGCGCGAGCAAAATTTAAGCT
ACAACAAGGCAAGGCTTGACCGACAATTGCATGAAGAATCTGCTTAGGGTTAGGCGTTTTGCGCTGCTTC
GCGATGTACGGGCCAGATATACGCGTTGACATTGATTATTGACTAGTTATTAATAGTAATCAATTACGGG
GTCATTAGTTCATAGCCCATATATGGAGTTCCGCGTTACATAACTTACGGTAAATGGCCCGCCTGGCTGA
CCGCCCAACGACCCCCGCCCATTGACGTCAATAATGACGTATGTTCCCATAGTAACGCCAATAGGGACTT
TCCATTGACGTCAATGGGTGGAGTATTTACGGTAAACTGCCCACTTGGCAGTACATCAAGTGTATCATAT
GCCAAGTACGCCCCCTATTGACGTCAATGACGGTAAATGGCCCGCCTGGCATTATGCCCAGTACATGACC
TTATGGGACTTTCCTACTTGGCAGTACATCTACGTATTAGTCATCGCTATTACCATGGTGATGCGGTTTT
GGCAGTACATCAATGGGCGTGGATAGCGGTTTGACTCACGGGGATTTCCAAGTCTCCACCCCATTGACGT
CAATGGGAGTTTGTTTTGGCACCAAAATCAACGGGACTTTCCAAAATGTCGTAACAACTCCGCCCCATTG
ACGCAAATGGGCGGTAGGCGTGTACGGTGGGAGGTCTATATAAGCAGCGCGTTTTGCCTGTACTGGGTCT
CTCTGGTTAGACCAGATCTGAGCCTGGGAGCTCTCTGGCTAACTAGGGAACCCACTGCTTAAGCCTCAAT
AAAGCTTGCCTTGAGTGCTTCAAGTAGTGTGTGCCCGTCTGTTGTGTGACTCTGGTAACTAGAGATCCCT
CAGACCCTTTTAGTCAGTGTGGAAAATCTCTAGCAGTGGCGCCCGAACAGGGACTTGAAAGCGAAAGGGA
AACCAGAGGAGCTCTCTCGACGCAGGACTCGGCTTGCTGAAGCGCGCACGGCAAGAGGCGAGGGGCGGCG
ACTGGTGAGTACGCCAAAAATTTTGACTAGCGGAGGCTAGAAGGAGAGAGATGGGTGCGAGAGCGTCAGT
ATTAAGCGGGGGAGAATTAGATCGCGATGGGAAAAAATTCGGTTAAGGCCAGGGGGAAAGAAAAAATATA
AATTAAAACATATAGTATGGGCAAGCAGGGAGCTAGAACGATTCGCAGTTAATCCTGGCCTGTTAGAAAC
ATCAGAAGGCTGTAGACAAATACTGGGACAGCTACAACCATCCCTTCAGACAGGATCAGAAGAACTTAGA
TCATTATATAATACAGTAGCAACCCTCTATTGTGTGCATCAAAGGATAGAGATAAAAGACACCAAGGAAG
CTTTAGACAAGATAGAGGAAGAGCAAAACAAAAGTAAGACCACCGCACAGCAAGCGGCCGCTGATCTTCA
GACCTGGAGGAGGAGATATGAGGGACAATTGGAGAAGTGAATTATATAAATATAAAGTAGTAAAAATTGA
ACCATTAGGAGTAGCACCCACCAAGGCAAAGAGAAGAGTGGTGCAGAGAGAAAAAAGAGCAGTGGGAATA
GGAGCTTTGTTCCTTGGGTTCTTGGGAGCAGCAGGAAGCACTATGGGCGCAGCGTCAATGACGCTGACGG
TACAGGCCAGACAATTATTGTCTGGTATAGTGCAGCAGCAGAACAATTTGCTGAGGGCTATTGAGGCGCA
ACAGCATCTGTTGCAACTCACAGTCTGGGGCATCAAGCAGCTCCAGGCAAGAATCCTGGCTGTGGAAAGA
TACCTAAAGGATCAACAGCTCCTGGGGATTTGGGGTTGCTCTGGAAAACTCATTTGCACCACTGCTGTGC
CTTGGAATGCTAGTTGGAGTAATAAATCTCTGGAACAGATTTGGAATCACACGACCTGGATGGAGTGGGA
CAGAGAAATTAACAATTACACAAGCTTAATACACTCCTTAATTGAAGAATCGCAAAACCAGCAAGAAAAG
AATGAACAAGAATTATTGGAATTAGATAAATGGGCAAGTTTGTGGAATTGGTTTAACATAACAAATTGGC
TGTGGTATATAAAATTATTCATAATGATAGTAGGAGGCTTGGTAGGTTTAAGAATAGTTTTTGCTGTACT
TTCTATAGTGAATAGAGTTAGGCAGGGATATTCACCATTATCGTTTCAGACCCACCTCCCAACCCCGAGG
GGACCCGACAGGCCCGAAGGAATAGAAGAAGAAGGTGGAGAGAGAGACAGAGACAGATCCATTCGATTAG
TGAACGGATCGGCACTGCGTGCGCCAATTCTGCAGACAAATGGCAGTATTCATCCACAATTTTAAAAGAA
AAGGGGGGATTGGGGGGTACAGTGCAGGGGAAAGAATAGTAGACATAATAGCAACAGACATACAAACTAA
AGAATTACAAAAACAAATTACAAAAATTCAAAATTTTCGGGTTTATTACAGGGACAGCAGAGATCCAGTT
TGGTTAATTAAGATAAGAGACGGTGGTGGCGCCGCTACAGGGCGCGTCCCATTCGCCATTCAGGCTGCGC
AACTGTTGGGAAGGGCGATCGGTGCGGGCCTCTTCGCTATTACGCCAGCTGGCGAAAGGGGGATGTGCTG
CAAGGCGATTAAGTTGGGTAACGCCAGGGTTTTCCCAGTCACGACGTTGTAAAACGACGGCCAGTGAGCG
CGCGTAATACGACTCACTATAGGGCGAATTGGGTACCGGGCCCCCCCTCGAGGTCCTCCAGCTTTTGTTC
CCTTTAGTGAGGGTTAATTGCGCGCTTGGCGTAATCATGGTCATAGCTGTTTCCTGTGTGAAATTGTTAT
CCGCTCACAATTCCACACAACATACGAGCCGGAAGCATAAAGTGTAAAGCCTGGGGTGCCTAATGAGTGA
GCTAACTCACATTAATTGCGTTGCGCTCAATGCCCGCTTTCCACTGCATGACGTCTCCACAATCTAGCTA
GGTCTTGAAAGGAGTGGGAATTGGCTCCGGTGCCCGTCAGTGGGCAGAGCGCACATCGCCCACAGTCCCC
GAGAAGTTGGGGGGAGGGGTCGGCAATTGATCCGGTGCCTAGAGAAGGTGGCGCGGGGTAAACTGGGAAA
GTGATGTCGTGTACTGGCTCCGCCTTTTTCCCGAGGGTGGGGGAGAACCGTATATAAGTGCAGTAGTCGC
CGTGAACGTTCTTTTTCGCAACGGGTTTGCCGCCAGAACACAGGACCGGTGCCACCATGGACTATAAGGA
CCACGACGGAGACTACAAGGATCATGATATTGATTACAAAGACGATGACGATAAGATGGCCCCAAAGAAG
AAGCGGAAGGTCGGTATCCACGGAGTCCCAGCAGCCGACAAGAAGTACAGCATCGGCCTGGACATCGGCA
CCAACTCTGTGGGCTGGGCCGTGATCACCGACGAGTACAAGGTGCCCAGCAAGAAATTCAAGGTGCTGGG
CAACACCGACCGGCACAGCATCAAGAAGAACCTGATCGGAGCCCTGCTGTTCGACAGCGGCGAAACAGCC
GAGGCCACCCGGCTGAAGAGAACCGCCAGAAGAAGATACACCAGACGGAAGAACCGGATCTGCTATCTGC
AAGAGATCTTCAGCAACGAGATGGCCAAGGTGGACGACAGCTTCTTCCACAGACTGGAAGAGTCCTTCCT
GGTGGAAGAGGATAAGAAGCACGAGCGGCACCCCATCTTCGGCAACATCGTGGACGAGGTGGCCTACCAC
GAGAAGTACCCCACCATCTACCACCTGAGAAAGAAACTGGTGGACAGCACCGACAAGGCCGACCTGCGGC
TGATCTATCTGGCCCTGGCCCACATGATCAAGTTCCGGGGCCACTTCCTGATCGAGGGCGACCTGAACCC
CGACAACAGCGACGTGGACAAGCTGTTCATCCAGCTGGTGCAGACCTACAACCAGCTGTTCGAGGAAAAC
CCCATCAACGCCAGCGGCGTGGACGCCAAGGCCATCCTGTCTGCCAGACTGAGCAAGAGCAGACGGCTGG
AAAATCTGATCGCCCAGCTGCCCGGCGAGAAGAAGAATGGCCTGTTCGGAAACCTGATTGCCCTGAGCCT
GGGCCTGACCCCCAACTTCAAGAGCAACTTCGACCTGGCCGAGGATGCCAAACTGCAGCTGAGCAAGGAC
ACCTACGACGACGACCTGGACAACCTGCTGGCCCAGATCGGCGACCAGTACGCCGACCTGTTTCTGGCCG
CCAAGAACCTGTCCGACGCCATCCTGCTGAGCGACATCCTGAGAGTGAACACCGAGATCACCAAGGCCCC
CCTGAGCGCCTCTATGATCAAGAGATACGACGAGCACCACCAGGACCTGACCCTGCTGAAAGCTCTCGTG
CGGCAGCAGCTGCCTGAGAAGTACAAAGAGATTTTCTTCGACCAGAGCAAGAACGGCTACGCCGGCTACA
TTGACGGCGGAGCCAGCCAGGAAGAGTTCTACAAGTTCATCAAGCCCATCCTGGAAAAGATGGACGGCAC
CGAGGAACTGCTCGTGAAGCTGAACAGAGAGGACCTGCTGCGGAAGCAGCGGACCTTCGACAACGGCAGC
ATCCCCCACCAGATCCACCTGGGAGAGCTGCACGCCATTCTGCGGCGGCAGGAAGATTTTTACCCATTCC
TGAAGGACAACCGGGAAAAGATCGAGAAGATCCTGACCTTCCGCATCCCCTACTACGTGGGCCCTCTGGC
CAGGGGAAACAGCAGATTCGCCTGGATGACCAGAAAGAGCGAGGAAACCATCACCCCCTGGAACTTCGAG
GAAGTGGTGGACAAGGGCGCTTCCGCCCAGAGCTTCATCGAGCGGATGACCAACTTCGATAAGAACCTGC
CCAACGAGAAGGTGCTGCCCAAGCACAGCCTGCTGTACGAGTACTTCACCGTGTATAACGAGCTGACCAA
AGTGAAATACGTGACCGAGGGAATGAGAAAGCCCGCCTTCCTGAGCGGCGAGCAGAAAAAGGCCATCGTG
GACCTGCTGTTCAAGACCAACCGGAAAGTGACCGTGAAGCAGCTGAAAGAGGACTACTTCAAGAAAATCG
AGTGCTTCGACTCCGTGGAAATCTCCGGCGTGGAAGATCGGTTCAACGCCTCCCTGGGCACATACCACGA
TCTGCTGAAAATTATCAAGGACAAGGACTTCCTGGACAATGAGGAAAACGAGGACATTCTGGAAGATATC
GTGCTGACCCTGACACTGTTTGAGGACAGAGAGATGATCGAGGAACGGCTGAAAACCTATGCCCACCTGT
TCGACGACAAAGTGATGAAGCAGCTGAAGCGGCGGAGATACACCGGCTGGGGCAGGCTGAGCCGGAAGCT
GATCAACGGCATCCGGGACAAGCAGTCCGGCAAGACAATCCTGGATTTCCTGAAGTCCGACGGCTTCGCC
AACAGAAACTTCATGCAGCTGATCCACGACGACAGCCTGACCTTTAAAGAGGACATCCAGAAAGCCCAGG
TGTCCGGCCAGGGCGATAGCCTGCACGAGCACATTGCCAATCTGGCCGGCAGCCCCGCCATTAAGAAGGG
CATCCTGCAGACAGTGAAGGTGGTGGACGAGCTCGTGAAAGTGATGGGCCGGCACAAGCCCGAGAACATC
GTGATCGAAATGGCCAGAGAGAACCAGACCACCCAGAAGGGACAGAAGAACAGCCGCGAGAGAATGAAGC
GGATCGAAGAGGGCATCAAAGAGCTGGGCAGCCAGATCCTGAAAGAACACCCCGTGGAAAACACCCAGCT
GCAGAACGAGAAGCTGTACCTGTACTACCTGCAGAATGGGCGGGATATGTACGTGGACCAGGAACTGGAC
ATCAACCGGCTGTCCGACTACGATGTGGACCATATCGTGCCTCAGAGCTTTCTGAAGGACGACTCCATCG
ACAACAAGGTGCTGACCAGAAGCGACAAGAACCGGGGCAAGAGCGACAACGTGCCCTCCGAAGAGGTCGT
GAAGAAGATGAAGAACTACTGGCGGCAGCTGCTGAACGCCAAGCTGATTACCCAGAGAAAGTTCGACAAT
CTGACCAAGGCCGAGAGAGGCGGCCTGAGCGAACTGGATAAGGCCGGCTTCATCAAGAGACAGCTGGTGG
AAACCCGGCAGATCACAAAGCACGTGGCACAGATCCTGGACTCCCGGATGAACACTAAGTACGACGAGAA
TGACAAGCTGATCCGGGAAGTGAAAGTGATCACCCTGAAGTCCAAGCTGGTGTCCGATTTCCGGAAGGAT
TTCCAGTTTTACAAAGTGCGCGAGATCAACAACTACCACCACGCCCACGACGCCTACCTGAACGCCGTCG
TGGGAACCGCCCTGATCAAAAAGTACCCTAAGCTGGAAAGCGAGTTCGTGTACGGCGACTACAAGGTGTA
CGACGTGCGGAAGATGATCGCCAAGAGCGAGCAGGAAATCGGCAAGGCTACCGCCAAGTACTTCTTCTAC
AGCAACATCATGAACTTTTTCAAGACCGAGATTACCCTGGCCAACGGCGAGATCCGGAAGCGGCCTCTGA
TCGAGACAAACGGCGAAACCGGGGAGATCGTGTGGGATAAGGGCCGGGATTTTGCCACCGTGCGGAAAGT
GCTGAGCATGCCCCAAGTGAATATCGTGAAAAAGACCGAGGTGCAGACAGGCGGCTTCAGCAAAGAGTCT
ATCCTGCCCAAGAGGAACAGCGATAAGCTGATCGCCAGAAAGAAGGACTGGGACCCTAAGAAGTACGGCG
GCTTCGACAGCCCCACCGTGGCCTATTCTGTGCTGGTGGTGGCCAAAGTGGAAAAGGGCAAGTCCAAGAA
ACTGAAGAGTGTGAAAGAGCTGCTGGGGATCACCATCATGGAAAGAAGCAGCTTCGAGAAGAATCCCATC
GACTTTCTGGAAGCCAAGGGCTACAAAGAAGTGAAAAAGGACCTGATCATCAAGCTGCCTAAGTACTCCC
TGTTCGAGCTGGAAAACGGCCGGAAGAGAATGCTGGCCTCTGCCGGCGAACTGCAGAAGGGAAACGAACT
GGCCCTGCCCTCCAAATATGTGAACTTCCTGTACCTGGCCAGCCACTATGAGAAGCTGAAGGGCTCCCCC
GAGGATAATGAGCAGAAACAGCTGTTTGTGGAACAGCACAAGCACTACCTGGACGAGATCATCGAGCAGA
TCAGCGAGTTCTCCAAGAGAGTGATCCTGGCCGACGCTAATCTGGACAAAGTGCTGTCCGCCTACAACAA
GCACCGGGATAAGCCCATCAGAGAGCAGGCCGAGAATATCATCCACCTGTTTACCCTGACCAATCTGGGA
GCCCCTGCCGCCTTCAAGTACTTTGACACCACCATCGACCGGAAGAGGTACACCAGCACCAAAGAGGTGC
TGGACGCCACCCTGATCCACCAGAGCATCACCGGCCTGTACGAGACACGGATCGACCTGTCTCAGCTGGG
AGGCGACAAAAGGCCGGCGGCCACGAAAAAGGCCGGCCAGGCAAAAAAGAAAAAGGAATTCGAGGGCAGA
GGAAGTCTGCTAACATGCGGTGACGTCGAGGAGAATCCTGGCCCAGTGAGCAAGGGCGAGGAGGATAACA
TGGCCTCTCTCCCAGCGACACATGAGTTACACATCTTTGGCTCCATCAACGGTGTGGACTTTGACATGGT
GGGTCAGGGCACCGGCAATCCAAATGATGGTTATGAGGAGTTAAACCTGAAGTCCACCAAGGGTGACCTC
CAGTTCTCCCCCTGGATTCTGGTCCCTCATATCGGGTATGGCTTCCATCAGTACCTGCCCTACCCTGACG
GGATGTCGCCTTTCCAGGCCGCCATGGTAGATGGCTCCGGATACCAAGTCCATCGCACAATGCAGTTTGA
AGATGGTGCCTCCCTTACTGTTAACTACCGCTACACCTACGAGGGAAGCCACATCAAAGGAGAGGCCCAG
GTGAAGGGGACTGGTTTCCCTGCTGACGGTCCTGTGATGACCAACTCGCTGACCGCTGCGGACTGGTGCA
GGTCGAAGAAGACTTACCCCAACGACAAAACCATCATCAGTACCTTTAAGTGGAGTTACACCACTGGAAA
TGGCAAGCGCTACCGGAGCACTGCGCGGACCACCTACACCTTTGCCAAGCCAATGGCGGCTAACTATCTG
AAGAACCAGCCGATGTACGTGTTCCGTAAGACGGAGCTCAAGCACTCCAAGACCGAGCTCAACTTCAAGG
AGTGGCAAAAGGCCTTTACCGATGTGATGGGCATGGACGAGCTGTACAAGTCTAGAAGCGCTGGTACCGG
ATCCGGCGCAACAAACTTCTCTCTGCTGAAACAAGCCGGAGATGTCGAAGAGAATCCTGGACCGACCGAG
TACAAGCCCACGGTGCGCCTCGCCACCCGCGACGACGTCCCCAGGGCCGTACGCACCCTCGCCGCCGCGT
TCGCCGACTACCCCGCCACGCGCCACACCGTCGATCCGGACCGCCACATCGAGCGGGTCACCGAGCTGCA
AGAACTCTTCCTCACGCGCGTCGGGCTCGACATCGGCAAGGTGTGGGTCGCGGACGACGGCGCCGCGGTG
GCGGTCTGGACCACGCCGGAGAGCGTCGAAGCGGGGGCGGTGTTCGCCGAGATCGGCCCGCGCATGGCCG
AGTTGAGCGGTTCCCGGCTGGCCGCGCAGCAACAGATGGAAGGCCTCCTGGCGCCGCACCGGCCCAAGGA
GCCCGCGTGGTTCCTGGCCACCGTCGGAGTCTCGCCCGACCACCAGGGCAAGGGTCTGGGCAGCGCCGTC
GTGCTCCCCGGAGTGGAGGCGGCCGAGCGCGCCGGGGTGCCCGCCTTCCTGGAGACCTCCGCGCCCCGCA
ACCTCCCCTTCTACGAGCGGCTCGGCTTCACCGTCACCGCCGACGTCGAGGTGCCCGAAGGACCGCGCAC
CTGGTGCATGACCCGCAAGCCCGGTGCCTGAACGCGTTAAGTCGACAATCAACCTCTGGATTACAAAATT
TGTGAAAGATTGACTGGTATTCTTAACTATGTTGCTCCTTTTACGCTATGTGGATACGCTGCTTTAATGC
CTTTGTATCATGCTATTGCTTCCCGTATGGCTTTCATTTTCTCCTCCTTGTATAAATCCTGGTTGCTGTC
TCTTTATGAGGAGTTGTGGCCCGTTGTCAGGCAACGTGGCGTGGTGTGCACTGTGTTTGCTGACGCAACC
CCCACTGGTTGGGGCATTGCCACCACCTGTCAGCTCCTTTCCGGGACTTTCGCTTTCCCCCTCCCTATTG
CCACGGCGGAACTCATCGCCGCCTGCCTTGCCCGCTGCTGGACAGGGGCTCGGCTGTTGGGCACTGACAA
TTCCGTGGTGTTGTCGGGGAAATCATCGTCCTTTCCTTGGCTGCTCGCCTGTGTTGCCACCTGGATTCTG
CGCGGGACGTCCTTCTGCTACGTCCCTTCGGCCCTCAATCCAGCGGACCTTCCTTCCCGCGGCCTGCTGC
CGGCTCTGCGGCCTCTTCCGCGTCTTCGCCTTCGCCCTCAGACGAGTCGGATCTCCCTTTGGGCCGCCTC
CCCGCGTCGACTTTAAGACCAATGACTTACAAGGCAGCTGTAGATCTTAGCCACTTTTTAAAAGAAAAGG
GGGGACTGGAAGGGCTAATTCACTCCCAACGAAGACAAGATCTGCTTTTTGCTTGTACTGGGTCTCTCTG
GTTAGACCAGATCTGAGCCTGGGAGCTCTCTGGCTAACTAGGGAACCCACTGCTTAAGCCTCAATAAAGC
TTGCCTTGAGTGCTTCAAGTAGTGTGTGCCCGTCTGTTGTGTGACTCTGGTAACTAGAGATCCCTCAGAC
CCTTTTAGTCAGTGTGGAAAATCTCTAGCAGGGCCCGTTTAAACCCGCTGATCAGCCTCGACTGTGCCTT
CTAGTTGCCAGCCATCTGTTGTTTGCCCCTCCCCCGTGCCTTCCTTGACCCTGGAAGGTGCCACTCCCAC
TGTCCTTTCCTAATAAAATGAGGAAATTGCATCGCATTGTCTGAGTAGGTGTCATTCTATTCTGGGGGGT
GGGGTGGGGCAGGACAGCAAGGGGGAGGATTGGGAAGACAATAGCAGGCATGCTGGGGATGCGGTGGGCT
CTATGGCTTCTGAGGCGGAAAGAACCAGCTGGGGCTCTAGGGGGTATCCCC
[124 nt withheld, positions 10272-10395]
C
[91 nt withheld, positions 10397-10487]
A
[49 nt withheld, positions 10489-10537]
CCTTTGACGTTGGAGTCCACGTTCTTT
[37 nt withheld, positions 10565-10601]
ACCCTATCTCGGTCTATTCTTTTGATTTATAAGGGATTTTGCCGATTTCGGCCTATTGGTTAAAAAATGA
GCTGATTTAACAAAAATTTAACGCGAATTAATTCTGTGGAATGTGTGTCAGTTAGGGTGTGGAAAGTCCC
CAGGCTCCCCAGCAGGCAGAAGTATGCAAAGCATGCATCTCAATTAGTCAGCAACCAGGTGTGGAAAGTC
CCCAGGCTCCCCAGCAGGCAGAAGTATGCAAAGCATGCATCTCAATTAGTCAGCAACCATAGTCCCGCCC
CTAACTCCGCCCATCCCGCCCCTAACTCCGCCCAGTTCCGCCCATTCTCCGCCCCATGGCTGACTAATTT
TTTTTATTTATGCAGAGGCCGAGGCCGCCTCTGCCTCTGAGCTATTCCAGAAGTAGTGAGGAGGCTTTTT
TGGAGGCCTAGGCTTTTGCAAAAAGCTCCCGGGAGCTTGTATATCCATTTTCGGATCTGATCAGCACGTG
TTGACAATTAATCATCGGCATAGTATATCGGCATAGTATAATACGACAAGGTGAGGAACTAAACCATGGC
CAAGTTGACCAGTGCCGTTCCGGTGCTCACCGCGCGCGACGTCGCCGGAGCGGTCGAGTTCTGGACCGAC
CGGCTCGGGTTCTCCCGGGACTTCGTGGAGGACGACTTCGCCGGTGTGGTCCGGGACGACGTGACCCTGT
TCATCAGCGCGGTCCAGGACCAGGTGGTGCCGGACAACACCCTGGCCTGGGTGTGGGTGCGCGGCCTGGA
CGAGCTGTACGCCGAGTGGTCGGAGGTCGTGTCCACGAACTTCCGGGACGCCTCCGGGCCGGCCATGACC
GAGATCGGCGAGCAGCCGTGGGGGCGGGAGTTCGCCCTGCGCGACCCGGCCGGCAACTGCGTGCACTTCG
TGGCCGAGGAGCAGGACTGACACGTGCTACGAGATTTCGATTCCACCGCCGCCTTCTATGAAAGGTTGGG
CTTCGGAATCGTTTTCCGGGACGCCGGCTGGATGATCCTCCAGCGCGGGGATCTCATGCTGGAGTTCTTC
GCCCACCCCAACTTGTTTATTGCAGCTTATAATGGTTACAAATAAAGCAATAGCATCACAAATTTCACAA
ATAAAGCATTTTTTTCACTGCATTCTAGTTGTGGTTTGTCCAAACTCATCAATGTATCTTATCATGTCTG
TATACCGTCGACCTCTAGCTAGAGCTTGGCGTAATCATGGTCATAGCTGTTTCCTGTGTGAAATTGTTAT
CCGCTCACAATTCCACACAACATACGAGCCGGAAGCATAAAGTGTAAAGCCTGGGGTGCCTAATGAGTGA
GCTAACTCACATTAATTGCGTTGCGCTCACTGCCCGCTTTCCAGTCGGGAAACCTGTCGTGCCAGCTGCA
TTAATGAATCGGCCAACGCGCGGGGAGAGGCGGTTTGCGTATTGGGCGCTCTTCCGCTTCCTCGCTCACT
GACTCGCTGCGCTCGGTCGTTCGGCTGCGGCGAGCGGTATCAGCTCACTCAAAGGCGGTAATACGGTTAT
CCACAGAATCAGGGGATAACGCAGGAAAGAACATGTGAGCAAAAGGCCAGCAAAAGGCCAGGAACCGTAA
AAAGGCCGCGTTGCTGGCGTTTTTCCATAGGCTCCGCCCCCCTGACGAGCATCACAAAAATCGACGCTCA
AGTCAGAGGTGGCGAAACCCGACAGGACTATAAAGATACCAGGCGTTTCCCCCTGGAAGCTCCCTCGTGC
GCTCTCCTGTTCCGACCCTGCCGCTTACCGGATACCTGTCCGCCTTTCTCCCTTCGGGAAGCGTGGCGCT
TTCTCATAGCTCACGCTGTAGGTATCTCAGTTCGGTGTAGGTCGTTCGCTCCAAGCTGGGCTGTGTGCAC
GAACCCCCCGTTCAGCCCGACCGCTGCGCCTTATCCGGTAACTATCGTCTTGAGTCCAACCCGGTAAGAC
ACGACTTATCGCCACTGGCAGCAGCCACTGGTAACAGGATTAGCAGAGCGAGGTATGTAGGCGGTGCTAC
AGAGTTCTTGAAGTGGTGGCCTAACTACGGCTACACTAGAAGAACAGTATTTGGTATCTGCGCTCTGCTG
AAGCCAGTTACCTTCGGAAAAAGAGTTGGTAGCTCTTGATCCGGCAAACAAACCACCGCTGGTAGCGGTG
GTTTTTTTGTTTGCAAGCAGCAGATTACGCGCAGAAAAAAAGGATCTCAAGAAGATCCTTTGATCTTTTC
TACGGGGTCTGACGCTCAGTGGAACGAAAACTCACGTTAAGGGATTTTGGTCATGAGATTATCAAAAAGG
ATCTTCACCTAGATCCTTTTAAATTAAAAATGAAGTTTTAAATCAATCTAAAGTATATATGAGTAAACTT
GGTCTGACAGTTACCAATGCTTAATCAGTGAGGCACCTATCTCAGCGATCTGTCTATTTCGTTCATCCAT
AGTTGCCTGACTCCCCGTCGTGTAGATAACTACGATACGGGAGGGCTTACCATCTGGCCCCAGTGCTGCA
ATGATACCGCGAGACCCACGCTCACCGGCTCCAGATTTATCAGCAATAAACCAGCCAGCCGGAAGGGCCG
AGCGCAGAAGTGGTCCTGCAACTTTATCCGCCTCCATCCAGTCTATTAATTGTTGCCGGGAAGCTAGAGT
AAGTAGTTCGCCAGTTAATAGTTTGCGCAACGTTGTTGCCATTGCTACAGGCATCGTGGTGTCACGCTCG
TCGTTTGGTATGGCTTCATTCAGCTCCGGTTCCCAACGATCAAGGCGAGTTACATGATCCCCCATGTTGT
GCAAAAAAGCGGTTAGCTCCTTCGGTCCTCCGATCGTTGTCAGAAGTAAGTTGGCCGCAGTGTTATCACT
CATGGTTATGGCAGCACTGCATAATTCTCTTACTGTCATGCCATCCGTAAGATGCTTTTCTGTGACTGGT
GAGTACTCAACCAAGTCATTCTGAGAATAGTGTATGCGGCGACCGAGTTGCTCTTGCCCGGCGTCAATAC
GGGATAATACCGCGCCACATAGCAGAACTTTAAAAGTGCTCATCATTGGAAAACGTTCTTCGGGGCGAAA
ACTCTCAAGGATCTTACCGCTGTTGAGATCCAGTTCGATGTAACCCACTCGTGCACCCAACTGATCTTCA
GCATCTTTTACTTTCACCAGCGTTTCTGGGTGAGCAAAAACAGGAAGGCAAAATGCCGCAAAAAAGGGAA
TAAGGGCGACACGGAAATGTTGAATACTCATACTCTTCCTTTTTCAATATTATTGAAGCATTTATCAGGG
TTATTGTCTCATGAGCGGATACATATTTGAATGTATTTAGAAAAATAAACAAATAGGGGTTCCGCGCACA
TTTCCCCGAAAAGTGCCACCTGAC
